Addgene plasmid #158845: JGI_018335
Purpose: Rare earth element alcohol dehydrogenases
Depositing lab: Joint Genome Institute. Publication: Rare earth element alcohol dehydrogenases widely occur among globally distributed, numerically abundant and environmentally important microbes. Huang J, Yu Z, Groom J, Cheng JF, Tarver A, Yoshikuni Y, Chistoserdova L. ISME J. 2019 Aug;13(8):2005-2017. doi: 10.1038/s41396-019-0414-z. Epub 2019 Apr 5. PubMed 30952993.
Backbone
  Vector backbone: pCM80_PxoxF
  Vector type: Synthetic Biology
Growth in bacteria
  Bacterial resistance: Tetracycline, 10 μg/mL
  Growth temperature: 37°C
  Growth strain: Top10
  Copy number: Low Copy
Gene/Insert
  Gene/Insert name: LP2A_3 (alt name: Batch190_p056)
  Species: Synthetic
  Cloning method: Gibson Cloning
Terms and licenses: Academic/Nonprofit Terms; Industry Terms: Not Available to Industry
Depositor comments: pCM80_PxoxF vector with LP2A_3 insert, JGI ICE Registry: https://registry.jgi.doe.gov/entry/18335
How to cite: JGI_018335 was a gift from Joint Genome Institute (Addgene plasmid # 158845 ; http://n2t.net/addgene:158845 ; RRID:Addgene_158845)
