[The description below was written by a language model from this plasmid's Addgene catalogue record and pLannotate feature annotations shown in this document.]
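Description:
JGI_018335 is a broad-host-range bacterial expression plasmid built on pCM80_PxoxF, catalogued as a synthetic biology vector and carrying a synthetic insert named LP2A_3 that was introduced by Gibson assembly. The 9.5 kb sequence shows the architecture of an IncP-derived shuttle vector. It has oriV together with trfA, whose product activates that origin and allows replication in diverse Gram-negative hosts, and a ColE1/pMB1-type origin for maintenance in E. coli. An oriT with traJ and a remnant of traI permits conjugative mobilisation when transfer functions are supplied in trans. Selection is by tetracycline through the tetA efflux gene, which is flanked by tetR sequences. The record lists the plasmid as low copy. Short fragments of bla, lacI, rop and bom appear to be leftovers of the vector's construction history rather than functional parts.

The payload lies in the unannotated stretch between a phage T7 gene 10 ribosome binding site and a C-terminal polyhistidine tag, a span of roughly 1.9 kb that presumably holds the LP2A_3 coding sequence, followed by pUC multiple cloning site and lacZα remnants. A lac promoter, operator and CAP site lie upstream. The backbone name suggests that a xoxF promoter drives the insert, but no such promoter is annotated in the feature table, so this cannot be confirmed from the record. The stated purpose is the study of rare earth element alcohol dehydrogenases. The record does not state the source organism or the precise identity of LP2A_3. The design is consistent with His-tagged expression of a candidate dehydrogenase, for purification or functional testing, in a host reached by conjugation.
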