Features (pLannotate 1.2.2; 20 found; start..end, strand, type, name):
    325..347     +  RBS            RBS: efficient ribosome binding site from bacteriophage T7 gene 10 (Olins and Rangwala, 1989)
   2202..2221    +  CDS            7xHis (fragment): 6xHis affinity tag
   2248..2304    -  misc_feature   MCS: pUC18/19 multiple cloning site
   2301..2458    +  CDS            lacZα (fragment): LacZα fragment of β-galactosidase; lacZ fragment
   2464..2563    -  misc_feature   bom (fragment): basis of mobility region from pBR322
   2665..2700    -  CDS            rop (fragment): Rop protein, which maintains plasmids at low copy number; rop
   2765..3407    -  CDS            TetR (fragment): tetracycline resistance regulatory protein; tetR
   3513..4712    +  CDS            TcR: tetracycline efflux protein; tetA; confers resistance to tetracycline
   4771..4923    -  CDS            tetR (fragment): TETR1_ECOLX - Experimental evidence at protein level: Swiss-Prot protein existence level 1. TetR is the repressor of the tetracycline resistance element; its N-terminal region forms a helix-turn-helix structure and binds DNA. Binding of tetracycline to TetR reduces the repressor affinity for the tetracycline resistance gene (tetA) promoter operator sites. From Escherichia coli.
   4943..6091    -  CDS            trfA: trans-acting replication protein that binds to and activates oriV
   6221..6325    -  CDS            traI (fragment): TRAI6_ECOLX - Experimental evidence at protein level: Swiss-Prot protein existence level 1. The initiation process of transfer DNA synthesis requires the interaction of at least three plasmid-specific components (TraH, I, and J) at the transfer origin resulting in the assembly of a specialised nucleoprotein complex - the relaxosome. Site- and strand-specific cleavage at the transfer origin is dependent on TraI and TraJ. From Escherichia coli.
   6363..6734    -  CDS            traJ: oriT-recognizing protein; traJ
   6767..6876    -  oriT           oriT: incP origin of transfer
   7029..7660    +  rep_origin     oriV: incP origin of replication
   7738..7951    +  CDS            bla(M) (fragment): β-lactamase lacking the signal sequence; bla(M); allows cytosolic expression of β-lactamase
   8123..8711    +  rep_origin     ori: high-copy-number ColE1/pMB1/pBR322/pUC origin of replication
   8894..8986    +  CDS            lacI (fragment): lac repressor; lacI; The lac repressor binds to the lac operator to inhibit transcription in E. coli. This inhibition can be relieved by adding lactose or isopropyl-β-D-thiogalactopyranoside (IPTG).
   8999..9020    +  protein_bind   CAP binding site: CAP binding activates transcription in the presence of cAMP. E. coli catabolite activator protein
   9035..9065    +  promoter       lac promoter: promoter for the E. coli lac operon
   9073..9089    +  protein_bind   lac operator: The lac repressor binds to the lac operator to inhibit transcription in E. coli. This inhibition can be relieved by adding lactose or isopropyl-β-D-thiogalactopyranoside (IPTG). lac repressor encoded by lacI
>Addgene plasmid #158845 | JGI_018335 | addgene full sequence | sequence record 316576 | Addgene NGS Result
GCAACGCAAAATGCTGAATTTAGCAGGCAAGTTTCCTGATAAAGGGCCCTGTGAGTGCGACATTCGACGC
GCGAAAGCGAGTTGACGGCGCCCGAAATTTTCTTAGAGTTCGTTCAAGCTTCGGTTTCGGGGAGCCGCTA
AGGGATGCGGACCCAGCCGGGTAAGTCGCCGGGAACTATGGAATAATCCTAATTTCTGTGCGGCAGGCGC
GAGCTGCCGGAGCGAATATCATCCCTGTCGCAAACAGCAGGTCAATCAACGGTGGGTAGCGGGCTGCTAT
CCAGCGGCGGATAAGACTTGTCGGAGGAATCCTCTAGAAATAATTTTGTTTAACTTTAAGAAGGAGATAT
ACCATGCTCCTCGCCCTGGCGGTCGGTTCGGCCACCGTCATCCCCTCCGCGTACTCCAACGACGATGTCC
TGAAGCTCACCGAGAACCCCAAGAACTGGGCCGCCCCGGGCAAGGATTACGCGAACACGCGGCATTCGAG
CCTGAAGCAGATCAACACGCAGAACGTCAAGTCGCTGCACATGGCGTGGAGCTTTTCGACCGGGACGCTG
CGCGGGCACGAGGGGCAGCCCCTGGTCATCGGCGACCGGATGTACGTCGTCTCGAGCTACCCGAATATCG
TGTGGGCGCTGGATCTGAGCAAAGGCGGCGCGTATGAGGTCCTGTGGAAGTATGTCCCGCGCCAGGACGA
TAAGGCCGTCAGCACCGCCTGCTGCGACACCGTGAACCGCGGAGCTTCGTACGCCGACGGGAAGGTGGTC
TTCAACACGCTCGACGGCTACGTGGTGTGCCTGGATGCGAACACCGGCAAGGAGCTCTGGAAAACCAAGT
TTGCGGACCTCAACAAGGGTGAGACCTCCACCCCGGCGCCCATCATCGTCAAGGATAAGGTCTTCACCGG
TTACGGCGGCGACGAGTTCGGTGCCCGGGGTCGGTTCGCCGCCTTCGACCTCAACTCGGGCAAGATGGTG
TGGCAGGCCTACTCGACGGGGCCGGACAGCGATGTCCTGCTCGGCCCGGACTTCAACTCGAAGCACCCGG
AGTATGGCCAGGCTGGCCAGGATCTGGGCGTCAAGACCTATCCCGACGAGGAGTGGAAGCGCGGAGGCGG
CTGCGCCTGGGGCTGGTATTCCTATGATAGCAAGCTGGACCTGGTTTACTGTAACACGGGAAACCCAGGC
CTGTGGTCGCCCTCCTACCGGACCGAGGCTAAGACGCACGAAGAGGCCAATGAGCCCTGGAAGTGGGACA
ACAAGTGGAGCATGACCATCTTCGCCCGCAAGCCGGACACGGGCGAGGCCGTGTGGGGCTATCAGATGAC
GCCCTTCGACCAGTGGGACTATGACGGCGTGAACGAGGACGTCCTCGTGGACATCACGGTCGACGGGGCG
AAGAAGCCGTGCCTGGTGCACTTCGACCGCAACGGCTTCGCCTACGTCCTCTCGCGGACGGATGGCACGC
TGATCCGGGCCAACAAGTTCGTCACTGTCAACTGGGCGGAGAAAATCGACATGAAGACCGGTCGGCCGGT
CAAGGTCAAAGAGCACTCCCCCTTCGAGGTCGGCAAGGCCGTCCAGGCCTACCCGTCCGCCCTCGGCGGC
AAGGATCAGCAGCCTGTCGCGGTCGACCCCAAGGAGGCCAACGTGTTCTACGCCCCGACCAACAACTGGG
GAATGACCTCCGAGCCGATGGAGCGCGCGCACACCAACCAGGGCTCCGTGTACGTCTTCGCAAACGTCCT
GATGAAGGCCGAGAAGCCGGGTATCCTCGGCCGCTTCAAGGCCTTCGATGTCATCATGGGGAAGGCCCGC
TGGGACATCCCGGAACGTTTTCCGACCTGGAGCGGCGCCCTGGTGACGGACGGTGGCCTGGCATTCTACG
GCACGCTGGACGGCTGGTTCCGGGCCGTCGATCGCAAGACCGGCAAGATCCTGTGGCAGCAAAAGCTTGG
ATCCGGCGTGATCGGGAACCCGATCTCGTTCGAAGTCGGCGGCAAGCAATACGTGAGCATCCTGACCGGC
ATCGGCGGCTGGATCGGCCTGCCCGTGACCGCAGGCTTGGACCCCGCGGACCCCTACGGCGGTCTCGGCG
TCGCGGGCATGGCGGGCGAGAACGGATTCTACAACATCCCGATGGGTGGCACGCTGTACACCTTCTGTGT
GCAAGCCGAAAACCTCTATTTTCAGGGACATCATCACCATCACCATCACCACTGACAGCTATGACCATGA
TTACGCCAAGCTTGCATGCCTGCAGGTCGACTCTAGAGGATCCCCGGGTACCGAGCTCGAATTCACTGGC
CGTCGTTTTACAACGTCGTGACTGGGAAAACCCTGGCGTTACCCAACTTAATCGCCTTGCAGCACATCCC
CCTTTCGCCAGCTGGCGTAATAGCGAAGAGGCCCGCACCGATCGCCCTTCCCAACAGTTGCGCAGCCTGA
ATGGCGAATGGCGCCTGATGCGGTATTTTCTCCTTACGCATCTGTGCGGTATTTCACACCGCATATGGTG
CACTCTCAGTACAATCTGCTCTGATGCCGCATAGTTAAGCCAGCCCCGACACCCGCCAACACCCGCTGAC
GCGCCCTGACGGGCTTGTATGCTCCCGGCATCCGCTTACAGACAAGCTGTGACCGTCTCCGGGAGCTGCA
TGTGTCAGAGGTTTTCACCGTCATCACCGAAACGCGCGAGACGAAAGGGCCTCGTGATACGCCTATTTTT
ATAGGTTAATGTCATGATAATAATGGTTTCTTAGCACCCTTTCTCGGTCCTTCAACGTTCCTGACAACGA
GCCTCCTTTTCGCCAATCCATCGACAATCACCGCGAGTCCCTGCTCGAACGCTGCGTCCGGACCGGCTTC
GTCGAAGGCGTCTATCGCGGCCCGCAACAGCGGCGAGAGCGGAGCCTGTTCAACGGTGCCGCCGCGCTCG
CCGGCATCGCTGTCGCCGGCCTGCTCCTCAAGCACGGCCCCAACAGTGAAGTAGCTGATTGTCATCAGCG
CATTGACGGCGTCCCCGGCCGAAAAACCCGCCTCGCAGAGGAAGCGAAGCTGCGCGTCGGCCGTTTCCAT
CTGCGGTGCGCCCGGTCGCGTGCCGGCATGGATGCGCGCGCCATCGCGGTAGGCGAGCAGCGCCTGCCTG
AAGCTGCGGGCATTCCCGATCAGAAATGAGCGCCAGTCGTCGTCGGCTCTCGGCACCGAATGCGTATGAT
TCTCCGCCAGCATGGCTTCGGCCAGTGCGTCGAGCAGCGCCCGCTTGTTCCTGAAGTGCCAGTAAAGCGC
CGGCTGCTGAACCCCCAACCGTTCCGCCAGTTTGCGTGTCGTCAGACCGTCTACGCCGACCTCGTTCAAC
AGGTCCAGGGCGGCACGGATCACTGTATTCGGCTGCAACTTTGTCATGCTTGACACTTTATCACTGATAA
ACATAATATGTCCACCAACTTATCAGTGATAAAGAATCCGCGCGTTCAATCGGACCAGCGGAGGCTGGTC
CGGAGGCCAGACGTGAAACCCAACATACCCCTGATCGTAATTCTGAGCACTGTCGCGCTCGACGCTGTCG
GCATCGGCCTGATTATGCCGGTGCTGCCGGGCCTCCTGCGCGATCTGGTTCACTCGAACGACGTCACCGC
CCACTATGGCATTCTGCTGGCGCTGTATGCGTTGGTGCAATTTGCCTGCGCACCTGTGCTGGGCGCGCTG
TCGGATCGTTTCGGGCGGCGGCCAATCTTGCTCGTCTCGCTGGCCGGCGCCACTGTCGACTACGCCATCA
TGGCGACAGCGCCTTTCCTTTGGGTTCTCTATATCGGGCGGATCGTGGCCGGCATCACCGGGGCGACTGG
GGCGGTAGCCGGCGCTTATATTGCCGATATCACTGATGGCGATGAGCGCGCGCGGCACTTCGGCTTCATG
AGCGCCTGTTTCGGGTTCGGGATGGTCGCGGGACCTGTGCTCGGTGGGCTGATGGGCGGTTTCTCCCCCC
ACGCTCCGTTCTTCGCCGCGGCAGCCTTGAACGGCCTCAATTTCCTGACGGGCTGTTTCCTTTTGCCGGA
GTCGCACAAAGGCGAACGCCGGCCGTTACGCCGGGAGGCTCTCAACCCGCTCGCTTCGTTCCGGTGGGCC
CGGGGCATGACCGTCGTCGCCGCCCTGATGGCGGTCTTCTTCATCATGCAACTTGTCGGACAGGTGCCGG
CCGCGCTTTGGGTCATTTTCGGCGAGGATCGCTTTCACTGGGACGCGACCACGATCGGCATTTCGCTTGC
CGCATTTGGCATTCTGCATTCACTCGCCCAGGCAATGATCACCGGCCCTGTAGCCGCCCGGCTCGGCGAA
AGGCGGGCACTCATGCTCGGAATGATTGCCGACGGCACAGGCTACATCCTGCTTGCCTTCGCGACACGGG
GATGGATGGCGTTCCCGATCATGGTCCTGCTTGCTTCGGGTGGCATCGGAATGCCGGCGCTGCAAGCAAT
GTTGTCCAGGCAGGTGGATGAGGAACGTCAGGGGCAGCTGCAAGGCTCACTGGCGGCGCTCACCAGCCTG
ACCTCGATCGTCGGACCCCTCCTCTTCACGGCGATCTATGCGGCTTCTATAACAACGTGGAACGGGTGGG
CATGGATTGCAGGCGCTGCCCTCTACTTGCTCTGCCTGCCGGCGCTGCGTCGCGGGCTTTGGAGCGGCGC
AGGGCAACGAGCCGATCGCTGATCGTGGAAACGATAGGCCTATGCCATGCGGGTCAAGGCGACTTCCGGC
AAGCTATACGCGCCCTAGAATTGTCAATTTTAATCCTCTGTTTATCGGCAGTTCGTAGAGCGCGCCGTGC
GTCCCGAGCGATACTGAGCGAAGCAAGTGCGTCGAGCAGTGCCCGCTTGTTCCTGAAATGCCAGTAAAGC
GCTGGCTGCTGAACCCCCAGCCGGAACTGACCCCACAAGGCCCTAGCGTTTGCAATGCACCAGGTCATCA
TTGACCCAGGCGTGTTCCACCAGGCCGCTGCCTCGCAACTCTTCGCAGGCTTCGCCGACCTGCTCGCGCC
ACTTCTTCACGCGGGTGGAATCCGATCCGCACATGAGGCGGAAGGTTTCCAGCTTGAGCGGGTACGGCTC
CCGGTGCGAGCTGAAATAGTCGAACATCCGTCGGGCCGTCGGCGACAGCTTGCGGTACTTCTCCCATATG
AATTTCGTGTAGTGGTCGCCAGCAAACAGCACGACGATTTCCTCGTCGATCAGGACCTGGCAACGGGACG
TTTTCTTGCCACGGTCCAGGACGCGGAAGCGGTGCAGCAGCGACACCGATTCCAGGTGCCCAACGCGGTC
GGACGTGAAGCCCATCGCCGTCGCCTGTAGGCGCGACAGGCATTCCTCGGCCTTCGTGTAATACCGGCCA
TTGATCGACCAGCCCAGGTCCTGGCAAAGCTCGTAGAACGTGAAGGTGATCGGCTCGCCGATAGGGGTGC
GCTTCGCGTACTCCAACACCTGCTGCCACACCAGTTCGTCATCGTCGGCCCGCAGCTCGACGCCGGTGTA
GGTGATCTTCACGTCCTTGTTGACGTGGAAAATGACCTTGTTTTGCAGCGCCTCGCGCGGGATTTTCTTG
TTGCGCGTGGTGAACAGGGCAGAGCGGGCCGTGTCGTTTGGCATCGCTCGCATCGTGTCCGGCCACGGCG
CAATATCGAACAAGGAAAGCTGCATTTCCTTGATCTGCTGCTTCGTGTGTTTCAGCAACGCGGCCTGCTT
GGCCTCGCTGACCTGTTTTGCCAGGTCCTCGCCGGCGGTTTTTCGCTTCTTGGTCGTCATAGTTCCTCGC
GTGTCGATGGTCATCGACTTCGCCAAACCTGCCGCCTCCTGTTCGAGACGACGCGAACGCTCCACGGCGG
CCGATGGCGCGGGCAGGGCAGGGGGAGCCAGTTGCACGCTGTCGCGCTCGATCTTGGCCGTAGCTTGCTG
GACCATCGAGCCGACGGACTGGAAGGTTTCGCGGGGCGCACGCATGACGGTGCGGCTTGCGATGGTTTCG
GCATCCTCGGCGGAAAACCCCGCGTCGATCAGTTCTTGCCTGTATGCCTTCCGGTCAAACGTCCGATTCA
TTCACCCTCCTTGCGGGATTGCCCCGACTCACGCCGGGGCAATGTGCCCTTATTCCTGATTTGACCCGCC
TGGTGCCTTGGTGTCCAGATAATCCACCTTATCGGCAATGAAGTCGGTCCCGTAGACCGTCTGGCCGTCC
TTCTCGTACTTGGTATTCCGAATCTTGCCCTGCACGAATACCAGCTCCGCGAAGTCGCTCTTCTTGATGG
AGCGCATGGGGACGTGCTTGGCAATCACGCGCACCCCCCGGCCGTTTTAGCGGCTAAAAAAGTCATGGCT
CTGCCCTCGGGCGGACCACGCCCATCATGACCTTGCCAAGCTCGTCCTGCTTCTCTTCGATCTTCGCCAG
CAGGGCGAGGATCGTGGCATCACCGAACCGCGCCGTGCGCGGGTCGTCGGTGAGCCAGAGTTTCAGCAGG
CCGCCCAGGCGGCCCAGGTCGCCATTGATGCGGGCCAGCTCGCGGACGTGCTCATAGTCCACGACGCCCG
TGATTTTGTAGCCCTGGCCGACGGCCAGCAGGTAGGCCTACAGGCTCATGCCGGCCGCCGCCGCCTTTTC
CTCAATCGCTCTTCGTTCGTCTGGAAGGCAGTACACCTTGATAGGTGGGCTGCCCTTCCTGGTTGGCTTG
GTTTCATCAGCCATCCGCTTGCCCTCATCTGTTACGCCGGCGGTAGCCGGCCAGCCTCGCAGAGCAGGAT
TCCCGTTGAGCACCGCCAGGTGCGAATAAGGGACAGTGAAGAAGGAACACCCGCTCGCGGGTGGGCCTAC
TTCACCTATCCTGCCCGGCTGACGCCGTTGGATACACCAAGGAAAGTCTACACGAACCCTTTGGCAAAAT
CCTGTATATCGTGCGAAAAAGGATGGATATACCGAAAAAATCGCTATAATGACCCCGAAGCAGGGTTATG
CAGCGGAAAAGATCCGTCGACCCTTTCCGACGCTCACCGGGCTGGTTGCCCTCGCCGCTGGGCTGGCGGC
CGTCTATGGCCCTGCAAACGCGCCAGAAACGCCGTCGAAGCCGTGTGCGAGACACCGCGGCCGCCGGCGT
TGTGGATACCTCGCGGAAAACTTGGCCCTCACTGACAGATGAGGGGCGGACGTTGACACTTGAGGGGCCG
ACTCACCCGGCGCGGCGTTGACAGATGAGGGGCAGGCTCGATTTCGGCCGGCGACGTGGAGCTGGCCAGC
CTCGCAAATCGGCGAAAACGCCTGATTTTACGCGAGTTTCCCACAGATGATGTGGACAAGCCTGGGGATA
AGTGCCCTGCGGTATTGACACTTGAGGGGCGCGACTACTGACAGATGAGGGGCGCGATCCTTGACACTTG
AGGGGCAGAGTGCTGACAGATGAGGGGCGCACCTATTGACATTTGAGGGGCTGTCCACAGGCAGAAAATC
CAGCATTTGCAAGGGTTTCCGCCCGTTTTTCGGCCACCGCTAACCTGTCTTTTAACCTGCTTTTAAACCA
ATATTTATAAACCTTGTTTTTAACCAGGGCTGCGCCCTGTGCGCGTGACCGCGCACGCCGAAGGGGGGTG
CCCCCCCTTCTCGAACCCTCCCGGCCCGCTAACGCGGGCCTCCCATCCCCCCAGGGGCTGCGCCCCTCGG
CCGCGAACGGCCTCACCCCAAAAATGGCAGCCAAGCTGACCACTTCTGCGCTCGGCCCTTCCGGCTGGCT
GGTTTATTGCTGATAAATCTGGAGCCGGTGAGCGTGGGTCTCGCGGTATCATTGCAGCACTGGGGCCAGA
TGGTAAGCCCTCCCGTATCGTAGTTATCTACACGACGGGGAGTCAGGCAACTATGGATGAACGAAATAGA
CAGATCGCTGAGATAGGTGCCTCACTGATTAAGCATTGGTAACTGTCAGACCAAGTTTACTCATATATAC
TTTAGATTGATTTAAAACTTCATTTTTAATTTAAAAGGATCTAGGTGAAGATCCTTTTTGATAATCTCAT
GACCAAAATCCCTTAACGTGAGTTTTCGTTCCACTGAGCGTCAGACCCCGTAGAAAAGATCAAAGGATCT
TCTTGAGATCCTTTTTTTCTGCGCGTAATCTGCTGCTTGCAAACAAAAAAACCACCGCTACCAGCGGTGG
TTTGTTTGCCGGATCAAGAGCTACCAACTCTTTTTCCGAAGGTAACTGGCTTCAGCAGAGCGCAGATACC
AAATACTGTTCTTCTAGTGTAGCCGTAGTTAGGCCACCACTTCAAGAACTCTGTAGCACCGCCTACATAC
CTCGCTCTGCTAATCCTGTTACCAGTGGCTGCTGCCAGTGGCGATAAGTCGTGTCTTACCGGGTTGGACT
CAAGACGATAGTTACCGGATAAGGCGCAGCGGTCGGGCTGAACGGGGGGTTCGTGCACACAGCCCAGCTT
GGAGCGAACGACCTACACCGAACTGAGATACCTACAGCGTGAGCTATGAGAAAGCGCCACGCTTCCCGAA
GGGAGAAAGGCGGACAGGTATCCGGTAAGCGGCAGGGTCGGAACAGGAGAGCGCACGAGGGAGCTTCCAG
GGGGAAACGCCTGGTATCTTTATAGTCCTGTCGGGTTTCGCCACCTCTGACTTGAGCGTCGATTTTTGTG
ATGCTCGTCAGGGGGGCGGAGCCTATGGAAAAACGCCAGCAACGCGGCCTTTTTACGGTTCCTGGCCTTT
TGCTGGCCTTTTGCTCACATGTTCTTTCCTGCGTTATCCCCTGATTCTGTGGATAACCGTATTACCGCCT
TTGAGTGAGCTGATACCGCTCGCCGCAGCCGAACGACCGAGCGCAGCGAGTCAGTGAGCGAGGAAGCGGA
AGAGCGCCCAATACGCAAACCGCCTCTCCCCGCGCGTTGGCCGATTCATTAATGCAGCTGGCACGACAGG
TTTCCCGACTGGAAAGCGGGCAGTGAGCGCAACGCAATTAATGTGAGTTAGCTCACTCATTAGGCACCCC
AGGCTTTACACTTTATGCTTCCGGCTCGTATGTTGTGTGGAATTGTGAGCGGATAACAATTTCACACAGG
AAACAGCTATGACCATGATTACGCCAAGCTAGCTTCCCGCTTGGTCGGGCCGCTTCGCGAGGGCCCGTTG
ACGACAACGGTGCGATGGGTCCCGGCCCCGGTCAAGACGATGCCAATACGTTGCGACACTACGCCTTGGC
ACTTTTAGAATTGCCTTATCGTCCTGATAAGAAATGTCCGACCAGCTAAAGACATCGCGTCCAATCAAAG
CCTAGAAAATATAGGCGAAGGGACGCTAATAAGTCTTTCATAAGACCGCGCAAATCTAAAAATATCCTTA
GATTCACGATGCGGCACTTCGGATGACTTCCGAGCGAGCCTGGAACCTCAGAAAAACGTCTGAGAGATAC
CGCGGATCTCACACAGGAAATTTC
