>Addgene plasmid #158845 | JGI_018335 | depositor partial sequence | sequence record 306555 | gene insert with vector overlaps
GACTTGTCGGAGGAATCCTCTAGAAATAATTTTGTTTAACTTTAAGAAGGAGATATACCATGCTCCTCGC
CCTGGCGGTCGGTTCGGCCACCGTCATCCCCTCCGCGTACTCCAACGACGATGTCCTGAAGCTCACCGAG
AACCCCAAGAACTGGGCCGCCCCGGGCAAGGATTACGCGAACACGCGGCATTCGAGCCTGAAGCAGATCA
ACACGCAGAACGTCAAGTCGCTGCACATGGCGTGGAGCTTTTCGACCGGGACGCTGCGCGGGCACGAGGG
GCAGCCCCTGGTCATCGGCGACCGGATGTACGTCGTCTCGAGCTACCCGAATATCGTGTGGGCGCTGGAT
CTGAGCAAAGGCGGCGCGTATGAGGTCCTGTGGAAGTATGTCCCGCGCCAGGACGATAAGGCCGTCAGCA
CCGCCTGCTGCGACACCGTGAACCGCGGAGCTTCGTACGCCGACGGGAAGGTGGTCTTCAACACGCTCGA
CGGCTACGTGGTGTGCCTGGATGCGAACACCGGCAAGGAGCTCTGGAAAACCAAGTTTGCGGACCTCAAC
AAGGGTGAGACCTCCACCCCGGCGCCCATCATCGTCAAGGATAAGGTCTTCACCGGTTACGGCGGCGACG
AGTTCGGTGCCCGGGGTCGGTTCGCCGCCTTCGACCTCAACTCGGGCAAGATGGTGTGGCAGGCCTACTC
GACGGGGCCGGACAGCGATGTCCTGCTCGGCCCGGACTTCAACTCGAAGCACCCGGAGTATGGCCAGGCT
GGCCAGGATCTGGGCGTCAAGACCTATCCCGACGAGGAGTGGAAGCGCGGAGGCGGCTGCGCCTGGGGCT
GGTATTCCTATGATAGCAAGCTGGACCTGGTTTACTGTAACACGGGAAACCCAGGCCTGTGGTCGCCCTC
CTACCGGACCGAGGCTAAGACGCACGAAGAGGCCAATGAGCCCTGGAAGTGGGACAACAAGTGGAGCATG
ACCATCTTCGCCCGCAAGCCGGACACGGGCGAGGCCGTGTGGGGCTATCAGATGACGCCCTTCGACCAGT
GGGACTATGACGGCGTGAACGAGGACGTCCTCGTGGACATCACGGTCGACGGGGCGAAGAAGCCGTGCCT
GGTGCACTTCGACCGCAACGGCTTCGCCTACGTCCTCTCGCGGACGGATGGCACGCTGATCCGGGCCAAC
AAGTTCGTCACTGTCAACTGGGCGGAGAAAATCGACATGAAGACCGGTCGGCCGGTCAAGGTCAAAGAGC
ACTCCCCCTTCGAGGTCGGCAAGGCCGTCCAGGCCTACCCGTCCGCCCTCGGCGGCAAGGATCAGCAGCC
TGTCGCGGTCGACCCCAAGGAGGCCAACGTGTTCTACGCCCCGACCAACAACTGGGGAATGACCTCCGAG
CCGATGGAGCGCGCGCACACCAACCAGGGCTCCGTGTACGTCTTCGCAAACGTCCTGATGAAGGCCGAGA
AGCCGGGTATCCTCGGCCGCTTCAAGGCCTTCGATGTCATCATGGGGAAGGCCCGCTGGGACATCCCGGA
ACGTTTTCCGACCTGGAGCGGCGCCCTGGTGACGGACGGTGGCCTGGCATTCTACGGCACGCTGGACGGC
TGGTTCCGGGCCGTCGATCGCAAGACCGGCAAGATCCTGTGGCAGCAAAAGCTTGGATCCGGCGTGATCG
GGAACCCGATCTCGTTCGAAGTCGGCGGCAAGCAATACGTGAGCATCCTGACCGGCATCGGCGGCTGGAT
CGGCCTGCCCGTGACCGCAGGCTTGGACCCCGCGGACCCCTACGGCGGTCTCGGCGTCGCGGGCATGGCG
GGCGAGAACGGATTCTACAACATCCCGATGGGTGGCACGCTGTACACCTTCTGTGTGCAAGCCGAAAACC
TCTATTTTCAGGGACATCATCACCATCACCATCACCACTGACAGCT
